>Addgene plasmid #225468 | pcDNA3puro-mGFP-FMR1iso1-G266E | addgene full sequence | sequence record 458347 | Addgene NGS Result
GACGGATCGGGAGATCTCCCGATCCCCTATGGTGCACTCTCAGTACAATCTGCTCTGATGCCGCATAGTT
AAGCCAGTATCTGCTCCCTGCTTGTGTGTTGGAGGTCGCTGAGTAGTGCGCGAGCAAAATTTAAGCTACA
ACAAGGCAAGGCTTGACCGACAATTGCATGAAGAATCTGCTTAGGGTTAGGCGTTTTGCGCTGCTTCGCG
ATGTACGGGCCAGATATACGCGTTGACATTGATTATTGACTAGTTATTAATAGTAATCAATTACGGGGTC
ATTAGTTCATAGCCCATATATGGAGTTCCGCGTTACATAACTTACGGTAAATGGCCCGCCTGGCTGACCG
CCCAACGACCCCCGCCCATTGACGTCAATAATGACGTATGTTCCCATAGTAACGCCAATAGGGACTTTCC
ATTGACGTCAATGGGTGGAGTATTTACGGTAAACTGCCCACTTGGCAGTACATCAAGTGTATCATATGCC
AAGTACGCCCCCTATTGACGTCAATGACGGTAAATGGCCCGCCTGGCATTATGCCCAGTACATGACCTTA
TGGGACTTTCCTACTTGGCAGTACATCTACGTATTAGTCATCGCTATTACCATGGTGATGCGGTTTTGGC
AGTACATCAATGGGCGTGGATAGCGGTTTGACTCACGGGGATTTCCAAGTCTCCACCCCATTGACGTCAA
TGGGAGTTTGTTTTGGCACCAAAATCAACGGGACTTTCCAAAATGTCGTAACAACTCCGCCCCATTGACG
CAAATGGGCGGTAGGCGTGTACGGTGGGAGGTCTATATAAGCAGAGCTCTCTGGCTAACTAGAGAACCCA
CTGCTTACTGGCTTATCGAAATTAATACGACTCACTATAGGGAGACCCAAGCTGGCTAGCAACCATGGTG
AGCAAGGGCGAGGAGCTGTTCACCGGGGTGGTGCCCATCCTGGTCGAGCTGGACGGCGACGTAAACGGCC
ACAAGTTCAGCGTGTCCGGCGAGGGCGAGGGCGATGCCACCTACGGCAAGCTGACCCTGAAGTTCATCTG
CACCACCGGCAAGCTGCCCGTGCCCTGGCCCACCCTCGTGACCACCCTGACCTACGGCGTGCAGTGCTTC
AGCCGCTACCCCGACCACATGAAGCAGCACGACTTCTTCAAGTCCGCCATGCCCGAAGGCTACGTCCAGG
AGCGCACCATCTTCTTCAAGGACGACGGCAACTACAAGACCCGCGCCGAGGTGAAGTTCGAGGGCGACAC
CCTGGTGAACCGCATCGAGCTGAAGGGCATCGACTTCAAGGAGGACGGCAACATCCTGGGGCACAAGCTG
GAGTACAACTACAACAGCCACAACGTCTATATCATGGCCGACAAGCAGAAGAACGGCATCAAGGTGAACT
TCAAGATCCGCCACAACATCGAGGACGGCAGCGTGCAGCTCGCCGACCACTACCAGCAGAACACCCCCAT
CGGCGACGGCCCCGTGCTGCTGCCCGACAACCACTACCTGAGCACCCAGTCCAAGCTGAGCAAAGACCCC
AACGAGAAGCGCGATCACATGGTCCTGCTGGAGTTCGTGACCGCCGCCGGGATCACTCTCGGCATGGACG
AGCTGTACAAAAAAGCAGGCTCCACCATGGAGGAGCTGGTGGTGGAAGTGCGGGGCTCCAATGGCGCTTT
CTACAAGGCATTTGTAAAGGATGTTCATGAAGATTCAATAACAGTTGCATTTGAAAACAACTGGCAGCCT
GATAGGCAGATTCCATTTCATGATGTCAGATTCCCACCTCCTGTAGGTTATAATAAAGATATAAATGAAA
GTGATGAAGTTGAGGTGTATTCCAGAGCAAATGAAAAAGAGCCTTGCTGTTGGTGGTTAGCTAAAGTGAG
GATGATAAAGGGTGAGTTTTATGTGATAGAATATGCAGCATGTGATGCAACTTACAATGAAATTGTCACA
ATTGAACGTCTAAGATCTGTTAATCCCAACAAACCTGCCACAAAAGATACTTTCCATAAGATCAAGCTGG
ATGTGCCAGAAGACTTACGGCAAATGTGTGCCAAAGAGGCGGCACATAAGGATTTTAAAAAGGCAGTTGG
TGCCTTTTCTGTAACTTATGATCCAGAAAATTATCAGCTTGTCATTTTGTCCATCAATGAAGTCACCTCA
AAGCGAGCACATATGCTGATTGACATGCACTTTCGGAGTCTGCGCACTAAGTTGTCTCTGATAATGAGAA
ATGAAGAAGCTAGTAAGCAGCTGGAGAGTTCAAGGCAGCTTGCCTCGAGATTTCATGAACAGTTTATCGT
AAGAGAAGATCTGATGGGTCTAGCTATTGGTACTCATGGTGCTAATATTCAGCAAGCTAGAAAAGTACCT
GGGGTCACTGCTATTGATCTAGATGAAGATACCTGCACATTTCATATTTATGAAGAGGATCAGGATGCAG
TGAAAAAAGCTAGAAGCTTTCTCGAATTTGCTGAAGATGTAATACAAGTTCCAAGGAACTTAGTAGGCAA
AGTAATAGGAAAAAATGGAAAGCTGATTCAGGAGATTGTGGACAAGTCAGGAGTTGTGAGGGTGAGGATT
GAGGCTGAAAATGAGAAAAATGTTCCACAAGAAGAGGAAATTATGCCACCAAATTCCCTTCCTTCCAATA
ATTCAAGGGTTGGACCTAATGCCCCAGAAGAAAAAAAACATTTAGATATAAAGGAAAACAGCACCCATTT
TTCTCAACCTAACAGTACAAAAGTCCAGAGGGTGTTAGTGGCTTCATCAGTTGTAGCAGGGGAATCCCAG
AAACCTGAACTCAAGGCTTGGCAGGGTATGGTACCATTTGTTTTTGTGGGAACAAAGGACAGCATCGCTA
ATGCCACTGTTCTTTTGGATTATCACCTGAACTATTTAAAGGAAGTAGACCAGTTGAGACTCGAGCGGCT
ACAGATTGATGAGCAGTTGCGACAGATTGGAGCTAGTTCTAGACCACCACCAAATCGTACAGATAAGGAA
AAAAGCTATGTGACTGATGATGGTCAAGGAATGGGTCGAGGTAGTAGACCTTACAGAAATAGGGGGCACG
GCAGACGCGGTCCTGGATATACTTCAGGAACTAATTCTGAAGCATCAAATGCTTCTGAAACAGAATCTGA
CCACAGAGACGAACTCAGTGATTGGTCATTAGCTCCAACAGAGGAAGAGAGGGAGAGCTTCCTGCGCAGA
GGAGACGGACGGCGGCGTGGAGGGGGAGGAAGAGGACAAGGAGGAAGAGGACGTGGAGGAGGCTTCAAAG
GAAACGACGATCACTCCCGAACAGATAATCGTCCACGTAATCCAAGAGAGGCTAAAGGAAGAACAACAGA
TGGATCCCTTCAGATCAGAGTTGACTGCAATAATGAAAGGAGTGTCCACACTAAAACATTACAGAATACC
TCCAGTGAAGGTAGTCGGCTGCGCACGGGTAAAGATCGTAACCAGAAGAAAGAGAAGCCAGACAGCGTGG
ATGGTCAGCAACCACTCGTGAATGGAGTACCCTAAACGAATTCGCGGCCGCACTCGAGATTCCAGCACAG
TGGCGGCCGCTCGAGTCTAGAGGGCCCGTTTAAACCCGCTGATCAGCCTCGACTGTGCCTTCTAGTTGCC
AGCCATCTGTTGTTTGCCCCTCCCCCGTGCCTTCCTTGACCCTGGAAGGTGCCACTCCCACTGTCCTTTC
CTAATAAAATGAGGAAATTGCATCGCATTGTCTGAGTAGGTGTCATTCTATTCTGGGGGGTGGGGTGGGG
CAGGACAGCAAGGGGGAGGATTGGGAAGACAATAGCAGGCATGCTGGGGATGCGGTGGGCTCTATGGCTT
CTGAGGCGGAAAGAACCAGCTGGGGCTCTAGGGGGTATCCCC
[124 nt withheld, positions 3893-4016]
C
[91 nt withheld, positions 4018-4108]
A
[49 nt withheld, positions 4110-4158]
CCTTTGACGTTGGAGTCCACGTTCTTT
[37 nt withheld, positions 4186-4222]
ACCCTATCTCGGTCTATTCTTTTGATTTATAAGGGATTTTGCCGATTTCGGCCTATTGGTTAAAAAATGA
GCTGATTTAACAAAAATTTAACGCGAATTAATTCTGTGGAATGTGTGTCAGTTAGGGTGTGGAAAGTCCC
CAGGCTCCCCAGCAGGCAGAAGTATGCAAAGCATGCATCTCAATTAGTCAGCAACCAGGTGTGGAAAGTC
CCCAGGCTCCCCAGCAGGCAGAAGTATGCAAAGCATGCATCTCAATTAGTCAGCAACCATAGTCCCGCCC
CTAACTCCGCCCATCCCGCCCCTAACTCCGCCCAGTTCCGCCCATTCTCCGCCCCATGGCTGACTAATTT
TTTTTATTTATGCAGAGGCCGAGGCCGCCTCTGCCTCTGAGCTATTCCAGAAGTAGTGAGGAGGCTTTTT
TGGAGGCCTAGGCTTTTGCAAAAAGCTCCCAACCATGACCGAGTACAAGCCCACGGTGCGCCTCGCCACC
CGCGACGACGTCCCCAGGGCCGTACGCACCCTCGCCGCCGCGTTCGCCGACTACCCCGCCACGCGCCACA
CCGTCGATCCGGACCGCCACATCGAGCGGGTCACCGAGCTGCAAGAACTCTTCCTCACGCGCGTCGGGCT
CGACATCGGCAAGGTGTGGGTCGCGGACGACGGCGCCGCGGTGGCGGTCTGGACCACGCCGGAGAGCGTC
GAAGCGGGGGCGGTGTTCGCCGAGATCGGCCCGCGCATGGCCGAGTTGAGCGGTTCCCGGCTGGCCGCGC
AGCAACAGATGGAAGGCCTCCTGGCGCCGCACCGGCCCAAGGAGCCCGCGTGGTTCCTGGCCACCGTCGG
CGTCTCGCCCGACCACCAGGGCAAGGGTCTGGGCAGCGCCGTCGTGCTCCCCGGAGTGGAGGCGGCCGAG
CGCGCCGGGGTGCCCGCCTTCCTGGAGACCTCCGCGCCCCGCAACCTCCCCTTCTACGAGCGGCTCGGCT
TCACCGTCACCGCCGACGTCGAGGTGCCCGAAGGACCGCGCACCTGGTGCATGACCCGCAAGCCCGGTGC
CTGAGCGGGACTCTGGGGTTCGAAATGACCGACCAAGCGACGCCCAACCTGCCATCACGAGATTTCGATT
CCACCGCCGCCTTCTATGAAAGGTTGGGCTTCGGAATCGTTTTCCGGGACGCCGGCTGGATGATCCTCCA
GCGCGGGGATCTCATGCTGGAGTTCTTCGCCCACCCCAACTTGTTTATTGCAGCTTATAATGGTTACAAA
TAAAGCAATAGCATCACAAATTTCACAAATAAAGCATTTTTTTCACTGCATTCTAGTTGTGGTTTGTCCA
AACTCATCAATGTATCTTATCATGTCTGTATACCGTCGACCTCTAGCTAGAGCTTGGCGTAATCATGGTC
ATAGCTGTTTCCTGTGTGAAATTGTTATCCGCTCACAATTCCACACAACATACGAGCCGGAAGCATAAAG
TGTAAAGCCTGGGGTGCCTAATGAGTGAGCTAACTCACATTAATTGCGTTGCGCTCACTGCCCGCTTTCC
AGTCGGGAAACCTGTCGTGCCAGCTGCATTAATGAATCGGCCAACGCGCGGGGAGAGGCGGTTTGCGTAT
TGGGCGCTCTTCCGCTTCCTCGCTCACTGACTCGCTGCGCTCGGTCGTTCGGCTGCGGCGAGCGGTATCA
GCTCACTCAAAGGCGGTAATACGGTTATCCACAGAATCAGGGGATAACGCAGGAAAGAACATGTGAGCAA
AAGGCCAGCAAAAGGCCAGGAACCGTAAAAAGGCCGCGTTGCTGGCGTTTTTCCATAGGCTCCGCCCCCC
TGACGAGCATCACAAAAATCGACGCTCAAGTCAGAGGTGGCGAAACCCGACAGGACTATAAAGATACCAG
GCGTTTCCCCCTGGAAGCTCCCTCGTGCGCTCTCCTGTTCCGACCCTGCCGCTTACCGGATACCTGTCCG
CCTTTCTCCCTTCGGGAAGCGTGGCGCTTTCTCATAGCTCACGCTGTAGGTATCTCAGTTCGGTGTAGGT
CGTTCGCTCCAAGCTGGGCTGTGTGCACGAACCCCCCGTTCAGCCCGACCGCTGCGCCTTATCCGGTAAC
TATCGTCTTGAGTCCAACCCGGTAAGACACGACTTATCGCCACTGGCAGCAGCCACTGGTAACAGGATTA
GCAGAGCGAGGTATGTAGGCGGTGCTACAGAGTTCTTGAAGTGGTGGCCTAACTACGGCTACACTAGAAG
AACAGTATTTGGTATCTGCGCTCTGCTGAAGCCAGTTACCTTCGGAAAAAGAGTTGGTAGCTCTTGATCC
GGCAAACAAACCACCGCTGGTAGCGGTGGTTTTTTTGTTTGCAAGCAGCAGATTACGCGCAGAAAAAAAG
GATCTCAAGAAGATCCTTTGATCTTTTCTACGGGGTCTGACGCTCAGTGGAACGAAAACTCACGTTAAGG
GATTTTGGTCATGAGATTATCAAAAAGGATCTTCACCTAGATCCTTTTAAATTAAAAATGAAGTTTTAAA
TCAATCTAAAGTATATATGAGTAAACTTGGTCTGACAGTTACCAATGCTTAATCAGTGAGGCACCTATCT
CAGCGATCTGTCTATTTCGTTCATCCATAGTTGCCTGACTCCCCGTCGTGTAGATAACTACGATACGGGA
GGGCTTACCATCTGGCCCCAGTGCTGCAATGATACCGCGAGACCCACGCTCACCGGCTCCAGATTTATCA
GCAATAAACCAGCCAGCCGGAAGGGCCGAGCGCAGAAGTGGTCCTGCAACTTTATCCGCCTCCATCCAGT
CTATTAATTGTTGCCGGGAAGCTAGAGTAAGTAGTTCGCCAGTTAATAGTTTGCGCAACGTTGTTGCCAT
TGCTACAGGCATCGTGGTGTCACGCTCGTCGTTTGGTATGGCTTCATTCAGCTCCGGTTCCCAACGATCA
AGGCGAGTTACATGATCCCCCATGTTGTGCAAAAAAGCGGTTAGCTCCTTCGGTCCTCCGATCGTTGTCA
GAAGTAAGTTGGCCGCAGTGTTATCACTCATGGTTATGGCAGCACTGCATAATTCTCTTACTGTCATGCC
ATCCGTAAGATGCTTTTCTGTGACTGGTGAGTACTCAACCAAGTCATTCTGAGAATAGTGTATGCGGCGA
CCGAGTTGCTCTTGCCCGGCGTCAATACGGGATAATACCGCGCCACATAGCAGAACTTTAAAAGTGCTCA
TCATTGGAAAACGTTCTTCGGGGCGAAAACTCTCAAGGATCTTACCGCTGTTGAGATCCAGTTCGATGTA
ACCCACTCGTGCACCCAACTGATCTTCAGCATCTTTTACTTTCACCAGCGTTTCTGGGTGAGCAAAAACA
GGAAGGCAAAATGCCGCAAAAAAGGGAATAAGGGCGACACGGAAATGTTGAATACTCATACTCTTCCTTT
TTCAATATTATTGAAGCATTTATCAGGGTTATTGTCTCATGAGCGGATACATATTTGAATGTATTTAGAA
AAATAAACAAATAGGGGTTCCGCGCACATTTCCCCGAAAAGTGCCACCTGACGTC
Features (pLannotate 1.2.2; 21 found; start..end, strand, type, name):
     28..80      -  misc_feature   bom (fragment): basis of mobility region from pBR322
    235..614     +  enhancer       CMV enhancer: human cytomegalovirus immediate early enhancer
    615..818     +  promoter       CMV promoter: human cytomegalovirus (CMV) immediate early promoter
    814..847     +  LTR            5' LTR (truncated) (fragment): truncated 5' long terminal repeat (LTR) from HIV-1
    863..881     +  promoter       T7 promoter: promoter for bacteriophage T7 RNA polymerase
    905..1621    +  CDS            mEGFP: mEGFP is a basic (constitutively fluorescent) green fluorescent protein published in 2002, derived from Aequorea victoria. It has moderate acid sensitivity.
   1637..3532    +  CDS            FMR1: FMR1_HUMAN - Experimental evidence at protein level: Swiss-Prot protein existence level 1. (Microbial infection) Acts as a positive regulator of influenza A virus (IAV) replication. Required for the assembly and nuclear export of the viral ribonucleoprotein (vRNP) components. From Homo sapiens (Human).
   3623..3847    +  polyA_signal   bGH poly(A) signal: bovine growth hormone polyadenylation signal
   3851..3872    +  promoter       SV40 promoter (fragment): SV40 enhancer and early promoter
   3893..4321    +  rep_origin     f1 ori (sequence partly withheld): f1 bacteriophage origin of replication; arrow indicates direction of (+) strand synthesis
   4335..4664    +  promoter       SV40 promoter: SV40 enhancer and early promoter
   4677..5276    +  CDS            PuroR: puromycin N-acetyltransferase; pac from Streptomyces alboniger; confers resistance to puromycin
   5297..5455    +  CDS            ble (fragment): BLE_KLEPN - Experimental evidence at protein level: Swiss-Prot protein existence level 1. Binding protein with a strong affinity to the bleomycin family of antibiotics. Binds to CL990; an antimitotic-antibiotic compound. From Klebsiella pneumoniae.
   5450..5571    +  polyA_signal   SV40 poly(A) signal: SV40 polyadenylation signal
   5644..5660    -  protein_bind   lac operator: The lac repressor binds to the lac operator to inhibit transcription in E. coli. This inhibition can be relieved by adding lactose or isopropyl-β-D-thiogalactopyranoside (IPTG). lac repressor encoded by lacI
   5668..5698    -  promoter       lac promoter: promoter for the E. coli lac operon
   5713..5734    -  protein_bind   CAP binding site: CAP binding activates transcription in the presence of cAMP. E. coli catabolite activator protein
   5747..5839    -  CDS            lacI (fragment): lac repressor; lacI; The lac repressor binds to the lac operator to inhibit transcription in E. coli. This inhibition can be relieved by adding lactose or isopropyl-β-D-thiogalactopyranoside (IPTG).
   6022..6610    -  rep_origin     ori: high-copy-number ColE1/pMB1/pBR322/pUC origin of replication
   6781..7641    -  CDS            AmpR: β-lactamase; bla; confers resistance to ampicillin, carbenicillin, and related antibiotics
   7642..7746    -  promoter       AmpR promoter: bla
