[The description below was written by a language model from this plasmid's Addgene catalogue record and pLannotate feature annotations shown in this document.]
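Description:
pcDNA3puro-mGFP-FMR1iso1-G266E is a mammalian expression plasmid of about 7.8 kb, built on a pcDNA3-puro backbone, that produces human FMR1 (FMRP) isoform 1 carrying the G266E substitution as a fusion to monomeric EGFP. The fusion is driven by the human cytomegalovirus immediate-early enhancer and promoter. The mEGFP coding sequence lies directly upstream of the FMR1 open reading frame, so the fluorescent tag sits at the N terminus, and the transcript ends at a bovine growth hormone polyadenylation signal. A T7 promoter between the CMV promoter and the coding region could serve for in vitro transcription or as a sequencing primer site. The depositor notes that the FMR1 sequence is resistant to a specific FMR1-targeting shRNA, which means the tagged mutant can be expressed in cells where the endogenous transcript has been knocked down.

For selection in mammalian cells, a separate cassette places the puromycin N-acetyltransferase gene under the SV40 enhancer/early promoter with an SV40 polyadenylation signal. This allows enrichment of transfected cells or derivation of stable lines. In E. coli the plasmid replicates from a high-copy ColE1/pUC-type origin and is selected with ampicillin through β-lactamase, and an f1 origin is also present. Several short annotated fragments (bom, a truncated HIV-1 LTR match, ble, lacI and lac promoter/operator pieces) appear to be backbone remnants rather than functional parts. The record supports use in localization and functional studies of this FMR1 point mutant, including knockdown-and-rescue experiments, but it does not state the functional consequence of G266E.
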