Addgene plasmid #225468: pcDNA3puro-mGFP-FMR1iso1-G266E
Purpose: Express mEGFP-fusion protein of FMR1 isoform 1 (G266E)
Depositing lab: Christine Mayr. Depositing organization: Memorial Sloan-Kettering Cancer Center. Publication: The FXR1 network acts as signaling scaffold for actomyosin remodeling. Chen X, Fansler MM, Janjoš U, Ule J, Mayr C. Cell. 5 August 2024. doi: 10.1016/j.cell.2024.07.015. PubMed 37961296.
Backbone
  Vector backbone: pcDNA3-puro
  Backbone manufacturer: Mayr Lab
  Vector type: Mammalian Expression
Growth in bacteria
  Bacterial resistance: Ampicillin, 100 μg/mL
  Growth temperature: 37°C
  Growth strain: DH5alpha
  Copy number: High Copy
Gene/Insert
  Gene/Insert name: FMR1 isoform 1
  Species: H. sapiens (human)
  Mutation: G266E
  Entrez Gene: FMR1 (a.k.a. FMRP, FRAXA, POF, POF1)
  Promoter: CMV
  Tag / fusion protein: mEGFP (N terminal on insert)
  Cloning method: Other
Terms and licenses: Academic/Nonprofit Terms; Industry Terms: Not Available to Industry
Depositor comments: Resistant to shRNA TRCN0000059759 (target sequence GCGTTTGGAGAGATTACAAAT). Please visit https://doi.org/10.1101/2023.11.05.565677 for bioRxiv preprint.
How to cite: pcDNA3puro-mGFP-FMR1iso1-G266E was a gift from Christine Mayr (Addgene plasmid # 225468 ; http://n2t.net/addgene:225468 ; RRID:Addgene_225468)
